>Addgene plasmid #55432 | mCerulean3-MCHR1-N-10 | depositor partial sequence | sequence record 85837 | insert sequence
GACGTCAGATCCGCTAGCGCCACCATGGATCTGCAAGCCTCGTTGCTGTCCACTGGCCCCAATGCCAGCA
ACATCTCCGATGGCCAGGATAATTTCACATTGGCGGGGCCACCTCCTCGCACAAGGAGTGTCTCCTACAT
CAACATCATCATGCCTTCAGTGTTTGGTACCATCTGTCTCCTGGGCATTGTGGGAAACTCCACAGTCATT
TTTGCCGTGGTGAAGAAATCCAAGCTGCACTGGTGCAGCAACGTCCCTGACATCTTCATCATCAACCTCT
CTGTGGTGGATCTGCTTTTCCTGCTGGGCATGCCTTTCATGATCCACCAGCTCATGGGTAATGGTGTCTG
GCACTTTGGGGAAACCATGTGCACCCTCATCACAGCCATGGACGCCAACAGTCAGTTCACCAGCACCTAC
ATCCTGACTGCTATGGCCATTGACCGCTACTTGGCCACCGTCCATCCCATCTCCTCCACCAAGTTCCGGA
AGCCCTCCATGGCCACCCTGGTGATCTGCCTCCTGTGGGCTCTCTCGTTCATTAGCATCACTCCTGTGTG
GCTCTATGCCAGGCTTATCCCCTTCCCAGGGGGTGCTGTGGGCTGTGGCATCCGCCTACCAAACCCAGAT
ACTGATCTTTACTGGTTCACTCTGTATCAGTTTTTCCTGGCCTTCGCCCTTCCGTTTGTGGTCATCACTG
CTGCGTACGTGAAAATACTACAGCGCATGACGTCTTCGGTGGCCCCAGCCTCTCAACGCAGCATCCGGCT
TCGGACAAAGAGGGTGACCCGCACAGCCATTGCCATCTGTCTGGTCTTCTTTGTGTGCTGGGCGCCCTAC
TACGTGCTGCAGCTGACCCAGTTGTCCATCAGCCGCCCGACCCTCACATTCGTCTACCTGTACAATGCGG
CTATCAGCTTGGGCTATGCCAACAGCTGCCTCAATCCCTTTGTGTACATAGTACTCTGTGAGACCTTTCG
AAAACGCTTGGTGCTGTCGGTGAAGCCCGCGGCCCAGGGGCAGCTTCGCACGGTCAGCAATGCTCAGACA
GCTGACGAGGAGAGGACAGAAAGCAAAGGCACCGGAGGTAGCGGGGATCCACCGGTCGCCACCATGGTGA
GCAAGGGCGAGGAGCTGTTCACCGGGGTGGTGCCCATCCTGGTCGAGCTGGACGGCGACGTAAACGGCCA
CAAGTTCAGCGTGTCCGGCGAGGGCGAGGGCGATGCCACCTACGGCAAGCTGACCCTGAAGTTCATCTGC
ACCACCGGCAAGCTGCCCGTGCCCTGGCCCACCCTCGTGACCACCCTGAGCTGGGGCGTGCAGTGCTTCG
CCCGCTACCCCGACCACATGAAGCAGCACGACTTCTTCAAGTCCGCCATGCCCGAAGGCTACGTCCAGGA
GCGCACCATCTTCTTCAAGGACGACGGCAACTACAAGACCCGCGCCGAGGTGAAGTTCGAGGGCGACACC
CTGGTGAACCGCATCGAGCTGAAGGGCATCGACTTCAAGGAGGACGGCAACATCCTGGGGCACAAGCTGG
AGTACAACGCCATCCACGGCAACGTCTATATCACCGCCGACAAGCAGAAGAACGGCATCAAGGCCAACTT
CGGCCTCAACTGCAACATCGAGGACGGCAGCGTGCAGCTCGCCGACCACTACCAGCAGAACACCCCCATC
GGCGACGGCCCCGTGCTGCTGCCCGACAACCACTACCTGAGCACCCAGTCCAAGCTGAGCAAAGACCCCA
ACGAGAAGCGCGATCACATGGTCCTGCTGGAGTTCGTGACCGCCGCCGGGATCACTCTCGGCATGGACGA
GCTGTACAAGTAAAGCGGCCGCGACTCTAGATCATAATCAGCCATACCACAT
