>Addgene plasmid #55432 | mCerulean3-MCHR1-N-10 | addgene partial sequence | sequence record 161142 | EGFP-N 5'-CGTCGCCGTCCAGCTCGACCAG-3'
GCTCCTCGCCCTTGCTCACCATGGTGGCGACCGGTGGATCCCCGCTACCTCCGGTGCCTTTGCTTTCTGT
CCTCTCCTCGTCAGCTGTCTGAGCATTGCTGACCGTGCGAAGCTGCCCCTGGGCCGCGGGCTTCACCGAC
AGCACCAAGCGTTTTCGAAAGGTCTCACAGAGTACTATGTACACAAAGGGATTGAGGCAGCTGTTGGCAT
AGCCCAAGCTGATAGCCGCATTGTACAGGTAGACGAATGTGAGGGTCGGGCGGCTGATGGACAACTGGGT
CAGCTGCAGCACGTAGTAGGGCGCCCAGCACACAAAGAAGACCAGACAGATGGCAATGGCTGTGCGGGTC
ACCCTCTTTGTCCGAAGCCGGATGCTGCGTTGAGAGGCTGGGGCCACCGAAGACGTCATGCGCTGTAGTA
TTTTCACGTACGCAGCAGTGATGACCACAAACGGAAGGGCGAAGGCCAGGAAAAACTGATACAGAGTGAA
CCAGTAAAGATCAGTATCTGGGTTTGGTAGGCGGATGCCACAGCCCACAGCACCCCCTGGGAAGGGGATA
AGCCTGGCATAGAGCCACACAGGAGTGATGCTAATGAACGAGAGAGCCCACAGGAGGCAGATCACCAGGG
TGGCCATGGAGGGCTTCCGGAACTTGGTGGAGGAGATGGGATGGACGGTGGCCAAGTAGCGGTCAATGGC
CATAGCAGTCAGGATGTAGGTGCTGGTGAACTGACTGTTGGCGTCCATGGCTGTGATGAGGGTGCACATG
GTTTCCCCAAAGTGCCAGACACCATTACCCATGAGCTGGTGGATCATGAAAGGCATGCCCAGCAGGAAAA
GCAGATCCACCACAGAGAGGTTGATGATGA
