[The description below was written by a language model from this plasmid's Addgene catalogue record.]
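Description:
mCerulean3-MCHR1-N-10 is a mammalian expression plasmid built on the mCerulean3-N1 backbone (about 4.75 kb without insert), an N1-style fluorescent protein fusion vector. It is maintained as a high-copy plasmid in E. coli under kanamycin selection. It also carries a neomycin resistance marker that allows G418 selection of transfected mammalian cells, for example to derive stable lines. The record includes no feature table, so the origins of replication and other backbone elements are not individually documented. The listed 3′ sequencing primer does imply an SV40 polyadenylation signal downstream of the expression cassette.

The payload is the mouse melanin-concentrating hormone receptor 1 (MCHR1) coding sequence, expressed from the strong constitutive CMV promoter. It is fused in frame at its C terminus to mCerulean3, which is supplied by the backbone. MCHR1 is a G protein-coupled receptor that accumulates in the membrane of the primary cilium, so the fusion acts as a cyan fluorescent marker of that organelle; the record gives cilium as the intended localization. mCerulean3 is an engineered cyan fluorescent protein developed for greater brightness and reduced reversible photoswitching, with recorded excitation and emission maxima of 433 and 475 nm. The "N-10" in the name probably refers to the N1-type arrangement and the length of the linker between receptor and fluorophore, but the record does not say so, and the cloning method is listed as unknown. Typical uses are transient or stable transfection for live- or fixed-cell imaging of primary cilia, including multicolour experiments that need a cyan channel.
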