Addgene plasmid #55432: mCerulean3-MCHR1-N-10
Purpose: Localization: Cilium, Excitation: 433, Emission: 475
Depositing lab: Michael Davidson. Depositing organization: Florida State University, Tallahassee. Publication: An improved cerulean fluorescent protein with enhanced brightness and reduced reversible photoswitching. Markwardt ML, Kremers GJ, Kraft CA, Ray K, Cranfill PJ, Wilson KA, Day RN, Wachter RM, Davidson MW, Rizzo MA. PLoS One. 2011 . 6(3):e17896. 10.1371/journal.pone.0017896 PubMed 21479270.
Backbone
  Vector backbone: mCerulean3-N1
  Backbone size w/o insert (bp): 4750
  Vector type: Mammalian Expression
  Selectable markers: Neomycin (select with G418)
Growth in bacteria
  Bacterial resistance: Kanamycin, 50 μg/mL
  Growth temperature: 37°C
  Growth strain: DH5alpha
  Copy number: High Copy
Gene/Insert
  Gene/Insert name: MCHR1 (alt name: NM_145132.2)
  Species: M. musculus (mouse)
  Promoter: CMV
  Tag / fusion protein: mCerulean3 (C terminal on backbone)
  Cloning method: Unknown
  Sequencing primers: 5′ CMV-F; 3′ SV40pA-R
Terms and licenses: Academic/Nonprofit Terms; Industry Terms: Not Available to Industry
Depositor comments: . Excitation = 433; Emission = 475
How to cite: mCerulean3-MCHR1-N-10 was a gift from Michael Davidson (Addgene plasmid # 55432 ; http://n2t.net/addgene:55432 ; RRID:Addgene_55432)
